>Addgene plasmid #17281 | Neurl1-TOPO | addgene partial sequence | sequence record 23259 | 17281 with M13R
CTAGTAACGGCCGCCAGTGTGCTGGAATTCGCCCTTCCTCGAGATGGGTAACAACTTCTCCAGTGTCTCC
TCTCTGCAGCGAGGAAACCCGAGCCGCGCGTCGCGGGGCCACCCCCAGAACCTCAAAGACTCCATCGGGG
GCTCCTTCCCGGTGCCCTCTCACCGATGCCATCACAAGCAGAAGCATTGCCCGCCTACGCTGTCAGGTGG
GGGGCTCCCGGCCACGCCGCTGCTCTTCCATCCCCACACTAAGGGCTCCCAGATCCTCATGGACCTCAGC
CACAAGGCCGTCAAGAGGCAGGCCAGCTTTTGCAATGCCATCACCTTCAGTAACCGCCCGGTGCTCATCT
ACGAGCAAGTCAGGCTGAAGATCACCAAGAAGCAATGCTGCTGGAGCGGGGCCCTGCGACTTGGCTTCAC
CAGCAAGGACCCTTCCCGCATCCACCCCGACTCGCTGCCCAAGTACGCCTGCCCTGACCTGGTGTCTCAG
AGTGGCTTCTGGGCCAAAGCATTGCCTGAGGAGTTTGCCAACGAGGGCAACATCATTGCCTTCTGGGTGG
ACAAGAAGGGCCGCGTCTTCTACCGGATCAATGAGTCAGCTGCTATGCTTTTCTTCAGTGGGGTCCGGAC
GGTGGACCCGCTCTGGGCCCTGGTGG
