[The description below was written by a language model from this plasmid's Addgene catalogue record.]
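Description:
Neurl1-TOPO is a bacterial cloning plasmid that carries the mouse Neuralized-like 1 cDNA (gene Neurl1a, also known as Neur1, Neurl or Rnf67) in the commercial pCR2.1-TOPO backbone. The insert is recorded as about 1.7 kb, placed in a backbone of roughly 4 kb by TOPO cloning, a topoisomerase I-mediated method in which a PCR product is ligated directly into the pre-activated linear vector. The plasmid is maintained at high copy number in E. coli and selected with ampicillin. pCR2.1-TOPO is a general-purpose PCR-product cloning vector, not an expression vector. The record lists no eukaryotic promoter, epitope tag, reporter or mutation, and no feature table is provided, so insert orientation and the flanking vector elements cannot be confirmed from the available information.

The construct is best understood as a sequence-holding or shuttle clone. It provides a stable template of the Neurl1 coding region from which the gene can be amplified or subcloned into expression vectors. The associated publication concerns Neurl1 being targeted to the plasma membrane through N-myristoylation and its regulation of the Notch ligand Jagged1. This suggests the clone served as source material for constructs used to study Neurl1 localisation and its role in Notch pathway signalling. The record does not state whether the insert contains the complete open reading frame or any untranslated sequence, though it does point to a reference GenBank cDNA entry for the mouse gene.
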