Addgene plasmid #17281: Neurl1-TOPO
Depositing lab: Joan Conaway & Ronald Conaway. Depositing organization: Stowers Institute for Medical Research. Publication: Neuralized-like 1 (Neurl1) targeted to the plasma membrane by N-myristoylation regulates the Notch ligand Jagged1. Koutelou E, Sato S, Tomomori-Sato C, Florens L, Swanson SK, Washburn MP, Kokkinaki M, Conaway RC, Conaway JW, Moschonas NK. J Biol Chem. 2008 Feb 15;283(7):3846-53. doi: 10.1074/jbc.M706974200. Epub 2007 Dec 12. PubMed 18077452.
Backbone
  Vector backbone: pCR2.1-TOPO
  Backbone manufacturer: invitrogen
  Backbone size w/o insert (bp): 3973
Growth in bacteria
  Bacterial resistance: Ampicillin, 100 μg/mL
  Growth temperature: 37°C
  Growth strain: DH5alpha
  Copy number: High Copy
Gene/Insert
  Gene/Insert name: Neuralized-like
  Species: M. musculus (mouse)
  Insert size (bp): 1725
  GenBank ID: BC058386
  Entrez Gene: Neurl1a (a.k.a. Nlz, Neu1, Neur1, Neurl, Rnf67, AI450910, AI481072, 2410129E16Rik)
  Cloning method: TOPO Cloning
  Sequencing primers: 5′ n/a
Terms and licenses: Academic/Nonprofit Terms; Industry Terms: Not Available to Industry
How to cite: Neurl1-TOPO was a gift from Joan Conaway & Ronald Conaway (Addgene plasmid # 17281 ; http://n2t.net/addgene:17281 ; RRID:Addgene_17281)
